Addgene plasmid #186879: pTRE3G-FLAG-human cGASdeltaN-GFP
Purpose: Doxycycline-dependent expression of human cGAS gene in mammalian cells by retroviral transduction
Depositing lab: Jonathan Kagan. Depositing organization: Boston Children's Hospital. Publication: Species-specific self-DNA detection mechanisms by mammalian cyclic GMP-AMP synthases. Mosallanejad K, Kennedy SN, Bahleda KM, Slavik KM, Zhou W, Govande AA, Hancks DC, Kranzusch PJ, Kagan JC. Sci Immunol. 2023 Jan 20;8(79):eabp9765. doi: 10.1126/sciimmunol.abp9765. Epub 2023 Jan 20. PubMed 36662885.
Backbone
  Vector backbone: pRetroX-TRE3G Vector
  Backbone manufacturer: Takara Bio
  Backbone size w/o insert (bp): 6600
  Vector type: Retroviral
  Selectable markers: Puromycin
Growth in bacteria
  Bacterial resistance: Ampicillin, 100 μg/mL
  Growth temperature: 37°C
  Growth strain: NEB Stable
  Copy number: High Copy
Gene/Insert
  Gene/Insert name: Human cGAS truncation mutant (160-522 a.a.) with N-terminal FLAG and C-terminal GFP fusion (alt names: cGAS; cGASdeltaN)
  Species: H. sapiens (human), Synthetic
  Insert size (bp): 1854
  Mutation: N-terminal truncation
  Entrez Gene: Adamts1 (a.k.a. ADAM-TS1, ADAMTS, ADAMTS-1, C3-C5, METH-1, METH1)
  Promoter: TRE3G
  Tag / fusion protein: FLAG (N terminal on insert); GFP (C terminal on insert)
  Cloning method: Ligation Independent Cloning
  Sequencing primers: 5′ pCEP_Fw (agagctcgtttagtgaaccg); 3′ MSCV_Rv (cagcggggctgctaaagcgcatgc)
Terms and licenses: Academic/Nonprofit Terms; Industry Terms: Not Available to Industry
Depositor comments: Contains Kozak sequence (gccacc) before start codon. Glycine-Serine linker is inserted between cGAS and GFP. Please visit https://www.biorxiv.org/content/10.1101/2022.03.09.483681v2 for bioRxiv preprint.
How to cite: pTRE3G-FLAG-human cGASdeltaN-GFP was a gift from Jonathan Kagan (Addgene plasmid # 186879 ; http://n2t.net/addgene:186879 ; RRID:Addgene_186879)
