[The description below was written by a language model from this plasmid's Addgene catalogue record and pLannotate feature annotations shown in this document.]
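Description:
pTRE3G-FLAG-human cGASdeltaN-GFP is a self-inactivating gammaretroviral transfer vector built on the pRetroX-TRE3G backbone, designed for doxycycline-dependent expression of a truncated human cGAS in mammalian cells after retroviral transduction. In bacteria it is maintained as a high-copy plasmid through a ColE1/pUC-type origin and selected with ampicillin via the β-lactamase gene. The viral portion begins with a CMV enhancer/promoter fused to a truncated 5' LTR, which drives production of the genomic RNA in packaging cells. This is followed by the Ψ packaging signal with an adjoining truncated, start-codon-less gag segment, and it ends in a ΔU3 3' LTR. Because that deletion is copied to both ends on reverse transcription, the integrated provirus lacks LTR promoter activity and expression depends on the internal promoters.

The payload sits downstream of the TRE3G-type Tet-responsive promoter, which is active only when a Tet-On 3G transactivator is present and bound by doxycycline. The feature table shows no transactivator on this plasmid, so it must be supplied separately. The open reading frame is preceded by a Kozak sequence and encodes an N-terminal FLAG tag, human cGAS residues 160–522 (lacking the N-terminal region), a glycine-serine linker and C-terminal EGFP, allowing detection by epitope tag or fluorescence. A mouse PGK promoter drives puromycin N-acetyltransferase for selection of transduced cells. The catalogue's Entrez gene link points to Adamts1, which conflicts with the insert description and the annotated CGAS coding fragment and appears to be a record error. The construct comes from work comparing self-DNA detection by mammalian cGAS enzymes across species, where inducible expression of the N-terminally deleted protein would permit study of that domain's contribution.
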