Features (pLannotate 1.2.2; 19 found; start..end, strand, type, name):
    331..534     +  promoter       CMV promoter: human cytomegalovirus (CMV) immediate early promoter
    535..710     +  LTR            5' LTR (truncated): truncated long terminal repeat from Moloney murine sarcoma virus
    832..1106    +  misc_feature   MESV Ψ (fragment): packaging signal of murine embryonic stem cell virus
   1173..1589    +  CDS            gag (truncated): truncated Moloney murine leukemia virus (MMLV) gag gene lacking the start codon
   1629..1978    +  promoter       TRE3GV promoter: 3rd-generation Tet-responsive promoter that can be activated by binding of Tet-On® 3G, optimized for retroviral and lentiviral vectors
   2009..3106    +  CDS            CGAS (fragment): CGAS_HUMAN - Also known as C6orf150 From Homo sapiens (Human).
   3122..3838    +  CDS            EGFP: the original enhanced GFP (Yang et al., 1996) mammalian codon-optimized
   3869..4368    +  promoter       PGK promoter: mouse phosphoglycerate kinase 1 promoter
   4389..4988    +  CDS            PuroR: puromycin N-acetyltransferase; pac from Streptomyces alboniger; confers resistance to puromycin
   5055..5127    +  CDS            env (fragment): murine leukemia virus gPr80 envelope polyprotein precursor; env; proteolytically cleaved into gp70SU and p15TM subunits
   5169..5594    +  LTR            3' LTR (ΔU3): self-inactivating 3' long terminal repeat (LTR) from Moloney murine leukemia virus
   5663..5703    +  CDS            rop (fragment): Rop protein, which maintains plasmids at low copy number; rop
   5805..5843    +  misc_feature   bom (fragment): basis of mobility region from pBR322
   5860..6189    +  promoter       SV40 promoter: SV40 enhancer and early promoter
   6195..6296    +  misc_feature   bom (fragment): basis of mobility region from pBR322
   6482..7070    -  rep_origin     ori: high-copy-number ColE1/pMB1/pBR322/pUC origin of replication
   7241..8101    -  CDS            AmpR: β-lactamase; bla; confers resistance to ampicillin, carbenicillin, and related antibiotics
   8102..8206    -  promoter       AmpR promoter: bla
   8392..330     +  enhancer       CMV enhancer (across the origin): human cytomegalovirus immediate early enhancer
>Addgene plasmid #186879 | pTRE3G-FLAG-human cGASdeltaN-GFP | addgene full sequence | sequence record 366112 | Addgene NGS Result
GTTCATAGCCCATATATGGAGTTCCGCGTTACATAACTTACGGTAAATGGCCCGCCTGGCTGACCGCCCA
ACGACCCCCGCCCATTGACGTCAATAATGACGTATGTTCCCATAGTAACGCCAATAGGGACTTTCCATTG
ACGTCAATGGGTGGAGTATTTACGGTAAACTGCCCACTTGGCAGTACATCAAGTGTATCATATGCCAAGT
ACGCCCCCTATTGACGTCAATGACGGTAAATGGCCCGCCTGGCATTATGCCCAGTACATGACCTTATGGG
ACTTTCCTACTTGGCAGTACATCTACGTATTAGTCATCGCTATTACCATGGTGATGCGGTTTTGGCAGTA
CATCAATGGGCGTGGATAGCGGTTTGACTCACGGGGATTTCCAAGTCTCCACCCCATTGACGTCAATGGG
AGTTTGTTTTGGCACCAAAATCAACGGGACTTTCCAAAATGTCGTAACAACTCCGCCCCATTGACGCAAA
TGGGCGGTAGGCGTGTACGGTGGGAGGTCTATATAAGCAGAGCTCAATAAAAGAGCCCACAACCCCTCAC
TCGGCGCGCCAGTCTTCCGATAGACTGCGTCGCCCGGGTACCCGTATTCCCAATAAAGCCTCTTGCTGTT
TGCATCCGAATCGTGGTCTCGCTGTTCCTTGGGAGGGTCTCCTCTGAGTGATTGACTACCCACGACGGGG
GTCTTTCATTTGGGGGCTCGTCCGGGATTTGGAGACCCCTGCCCAGGGACCACCGACCCACCACCGGGAG
GTAAGCTGGCCAGCAACTTATCTGTGTCTGTCCGATTGTCTAGTGTCTATGTTTGATGTTATGCGCCTGC
GTCTGTACTAGTTAGCTAACTAGCTCTGTATCTGGCGGACCCGTGGTGGAACTGACGAGTTCTGAACACC
CGGCCGCAACCCTGGGAGACGTCCCAGGGACTTTGGGGGCCGTTTTTGTGGCCCGACCTGAGGAAGGGAG
TCGATGTGGAATCCGACCCCGTCAGGATATGTGGTTCTGGTAGGAGACGAGAACCTAAAACAGTTCCCGC
CTCCGTCTGAATTTTTGCTTTCGGTTTGGAACCGAAGCCGCGCGTCTTGTCTGCTGCAGCGCTGCAGCAT
CGTTCTGTGTTGTCTCTGTCTGACTGTGTTTCTGTATTTGTCTGAAAATTAGGGCCAGACTGTTACCACT
CCCTTAAGTTTGACCTTAGGTCACTGGAAAGATGTCGAGCGGATCGCTCACAACCAGTCGGTAGATGTCA
AGAAGAGACGTTGGGTTACCTTCTGCTCTGCAGAATGGCCAACCTTTAACGTCGGATGGCCGCGAGACGG
CACCTTTAACCGAGACCTCATCACCCAGGTTAAGATCAAGGTCTTTTCACCTGGCCCGCATGGACACCCA
GACCAGGTCCCCTACATCGTGACCTGGGAAGCCTTGGCTTTTGACCCCCCTCCCTGGGTCAAGCCCTTTG
TACACCCTAAGCCTCCGCCTCCTCTTCCTCCATCCGCCCCGTCTCTCCCCCTTGAACCTCCTCGTTCGAC
CCCGCCTCGATCCTCCCTTTATCCAGCCCTCACTCCTTCTCTAGGCGCCGGAATTGAAGATCTCGATGAG
GCCCTTTCGTCTTCACTCGAGTTTACTCCCTATCAGTGATAGAGAACGTATGAAGAGTTTACTCCCTATC
AGTGATAGAGAACGTATGCAGACTTTACTCCCTATCAGTGATAGAGAACGTATAAGGAGTTTACTCCCTA
TCAGTGATAGAGAACGTATGACCAGTTTACTCCCTATCAGTGATAGAGAACGTATCTACAGTTTACTCCC
TATCAGTGATAGAGAACGTATATCCAGTTTACTCCCTATCAGTGATAGAGAACGTATGTCGAGGTAGGCG
TGTACGGTGGGCGCCTATAAAAGCAGAGCTCGTTTAGTGAACCGTCAGATCGCCTGGAGCAATTCCACAA
CACTTTTGTCTTATACTTGGATCCGCCACCATGGATTACAAGGATGACGACGATAAGCCTGGGGCCTCGA
AGCTCCGGGCGGTTTTGGAGAAGTTGAAGCTCAGCCGCGATGATATCTCCACGGCGGCGGGGATGGTGAA
AGGGGTTGTGGACCACCTGCTGCTCAGACTGAAGTGCGACTCCGCGTTCAGAGGCGTCGGGCTGCTGAAC
ACCGGGAGCTACTATGAGCACGTGAAGATTTCTGCACCTAATGAATTTGATGTCATGTTTAAACTGGAAG
TCCCCAGAATTCAACTAGAAGAATATTCCAACACTCGTGCATATTACTTTGTGAAATTTAAAAGAAATCC
GAAAGAAAATCCTCTGAGTCAGTTTTTAGAAGGTGAAATATTATCAGCTTCTAAGATGCTGTCAAAGTTT
AGGAAAATCATTAAGGAAGAAATTAACGACATTAAAGATACAGATGTCATCATGAAGAGGAAAAGAGGAG
GGAGCCCTGCTGTAACACTTCTTATTAGTGAAAAAATATCTGTGGATATAACCCTGGCTTTGGAATCAAA
AAGTAGCTGGCCTGCTAGCACCCAAGAAGGCCTGCGCATTCAAAACTGGCTTTCAGCAAAAGTTAGGAAG
CAACTACGACTAAAGCCATTTTACCTTGTACCCAAGCATGCAAAGGAAGGAAATGGTTTCCAAGAAGAAA
CATGGCGGCTATCCTTCTCTCACATCGAAAAGGAAATTTTGAACAATCATGGAAAATCTAAAACGTGCTG
TGAAAACAAAGAAGAGAAATGTTGCAGGAAAGATTGTTTAAAACTAATGAAATACCTTTTAGAACAGCTG
AAAGAAAGGTTTAAAGACAAAAAACATCTGGATAAATTCTCTTCTTATCATATGAAAACTGCCTTCTTTC
ACGTATGTACCCAGAACCCTCAAGACAGTCAGTGGGACCGCAAAGACCTGGGCCTCTGCTTTGATAACTG
CGTGACATACTTTCTTCAGTGCCTCAGGACAGAAAAACTTGAGAATTATTTTATTCCTGAATTCAATCTA
TTCTCTAGCAACTTAATTGACAAAAGAAGTAAAGAATTTCTGACAAAGCAAATTGAATATGAAAGAAACA
ATGAGTTTCCAGTTTTTGATGAATTTGGTGGCGGAGGTAGTGTGAGCAAGGGCGAGGAGCTGTTCACCGG
GGTGGTGCCCATCCTGGTCGAGCTGGACGGCGACGTAAACGGCCACAAGTTCGGCGTGTCCGGCGAGGGC
GAGGGCGATGCCACCTACGGCAAGCTGACCCTGAAGTTCATCTGCACCACCGGCAAGCTGCCCGTGCCCT
GGCCCACCCTCGTGACCACCCTGACCTACGGCGTGCAGTGCTTCAGCCGCTACCCCGACCACATGAAGCA
GCACGACTTCTTCAAGTCCGCCATGCCCGAAGGCTACGTCCAGGAGCGCACCATCTTCTTCAAGGACGAC
GGCAACTACAAGACCCGCGCCGAGGTGAAGTTCGAGGGCGACACCCTGGTGAACCGCATCGAGCTGAAGG
GCATCGACTTCAAGGAGGACGGCAACATCCTGGGGCACAAGCTGGAGTACAACTACAACAGCCACAACGT
CTATATCATGGCCGACAAGCAGAAGAACGGCATCAAGGTGAACTTCAAGATCCGCCACAACATCGAGGAC
GGCAGCGTGCAGCTCGCCGACCACTACCAGCAGAACACCCCCATCGGCGACGGCCCCGTGCTGCTGCCCG
ACAACCACTACCTGAGCACCCAGTCCGCCCTGAGCAAAGACCCCAACGAGAAGCGCGATCACATGGTCCT
GCTGGAGTTCGTGACCGCCGCCGGGATCACTCTCGGCATGGACGAGCTGTACAAGTAAGCGGCCGCGCCG
GCGGGCCCGAATTCTACCGGGTAGGGGAGGCGCTTTTCCCAAGGCAGTCTGGAGCATGCGCTTTAGCAGC
CCCGCTGGGCACTTGGCGCTACACAAGTGGCCTCTGGCCTCGCACACATTCCACATCCACCGGTAGGCGC
CAACCGGCTCCGTTCTTTGGTGGCCCCTTCGCGCCACCTTCTACTCCTCCCCTAGTCAGGAAGTTCCCCC
CCGCCCCGCAGCTCGCGTCGTGCAGGACGTGACAAATGGAAGTAGCACGTCTCACTAGTCTCGTGCAGAT
GGACAGCACCGCTGAGCAATGGAAGCGGGTAGGCCTTTGGGGCAGCGGCCAATAGCAGCTTTGCTCCTTC
GCTTTCTGGGCTCAGAGGCTGGGAAGGGGTGGGTCCGGGGGNNNNNNNNNNGGCGGGCTCAGGGGCGGGG
CGGGCGCCCGAAGGTCCTCCGGAGGCCCGGCATTCTGCACGCTTCAAAAGCGCACGTCTGCCGCGCTGTT
CTCCTCTTCCTCATCTCCGGGCCTTTCGACCTGCAGCCCAAGCTTACCATGACCGAGTACAAGCCCACGG
TGCGCCTCGCCACCCGCGACGACGTCCCCAGGGCCGTACGCACCCTCGCCGCCGCGTTCGCCGACTACCC
CGCCACGCGCCACACCGTCGATCCGGACCGCCACATCGAGCGGGTCACCGAGCTGCAAGAACTCTTCCTC
ACGCGCGTCGGGCTCGACATCGGCAAGGTGTGGGTCGCGGACGACGGCGCCGCGGTGGCGGTCTGGACCA
CGCCGGAGAGCGTCGAAGCGGGGGCGGTGTTCGCCGAGATCGGCCCGCGCATGGCCGAGTTGAGCGGTTC
CCGGCTGGCCGCGCAGCAACAGATGGAAGGCCTCCTGGCGCCGCACCGGCCCAAGGAGCCCGCGTGGTTC
CTGGCCACCGTCGGCGTCTCGCCCGACCACCAGGGCAAGGGTCTGGGCAGCGCCGTCGTGCTCCCCGGAG
TGGAGGCGGCCGAGCGCGCCGGGGTGCCCGCCTTCCTGGAGACCTCCGCGCCCCGCAACCTCCCCTTCTA
CGAGCGGCTCGGCTTCACCGTCACCGCCGACGTCGAGGTGCCCGAAGGACCGCGCACCTGGTGCATGACC
CGCAAGCCCGGTGCCTGACGCCCGCCCCACGACCCGCAGCGCCCGACCGAAAGGAGCGCACGACCCCATG
CATCGGCGTCTCGAGATATCAGTGGTCCAGGCTCTAGTTTTGACTCAACAATATCACCAGCTGAAGCCTA
TAGAGTACGAGCCATAGATAAAATAAAAGATTTTATTTAGTCTCCAGAAAAAGGGGGGAATGAAAGACCC
CACCTGTAGGTTTGGCAAGCTAGCTTAAGTAACGCCATTTTGCAAGGCATGGAAAAATACATAACTGAGA
ATAGAGAAGTTCAGATCAAGGTCAGGAACAGATGGAACAGGGTCGACCCTAGAGAACCATCAGATGTTTC
CAGGGTGCCCCAAGGACCTGAAATGACCCTGTGCCTTATTTGAACTAACCAATCAGTTCGCTTCTCGCTT
CTGTTCGCGCGCTTCTGCTCCCCGAGCTCAATAAAAGAGCCCACAACCCCTCACTCGGGGCGCCAGTCCT
CCGATTGACTGAGTCGCCCGGGTACCCGTGTATCCAATAAACCCTCTTGCAGTTGCATCCGACTTGTGGT
CTCGCTGTTCCTTGGGAGGGTCTCCTCTGAGTGATTGACTACCCGTCAGCGGGGGTCTTTCATTTGGGGG
CTCGTCCGGGATCGGGAGACCCCTGCCCAGGGACCACCGACCCACCACCGGGAGGTAAGCTGGCTGCCTC
GCGCGTTTCGGTGATGACGGTGAAAACCTCTGACACATGCAGCTCCCGGAGACGGTCACAGCTTGTCTGT
AAGCGGATGCCGGGAGCAGACAAGCCCGTCAGGGCGCGTCAGCGGGTGTTGGCGGGTGTCGGGGCGCAGC
CATGACCCAGTCACGTAGCGATAGCGGAGTGTAGATCCGGCTGTGGAATGTGTGTCAGTTAGGGTGTGGA
AAGTCCCCAGGCTCCCCAGCAGGCAGAAGTATGCAAAGCATGCATCTCAATTAGTCAGCAACCAGGTGTG
GAAAGTCCCCAGGCTCCCCAGCAGGCAGAAGTATGCAAAGCATGCATCTCAATTAGTCAGCAACCATAGT
CCCGCCCCTAACTCCGCCCATCCCGCCCCTAACTCCGCCCAGTTCCGCCCATTCTCCGCCCCATGGCTGA
CTAATTTTTTTTATTTATGCAGAGGCCGAGGCCGCCTCGGCCTCTGAGCTATTCCAGAAGTAGTGAGGAG
GCTTTTTTGGAGGCCTAGGCTTTTGCAAAAAGCTTACTGGCTTAACTATGCGGCATCAGAGCAGATTGTA
CTGAGAGTGCACCATATGCGGTGTGAAATACCGCACAGATGCGTAAGGAGAAAATACCGCATCAGGCGCT
CTTCCGCTTCCTCGCTCACTGACTCGCTGCGCTCGGTCGTTCGGCTGCGGCGAGCGGTATCAGCTCACTC
AAAGGCGGTAATACGGTTATCCACAGAATCAGGGGATAACGCAGGAAAGAACATGTGAGCAAAAGGCCAG
CAAAAGGCCAGGAACCGTAAAAAGGCCGCGTTGCTGGCGTTTTTCCATAGGCTCCGCCCCCCTGACGAGC
ATCACAAAAATCGACGCTCAAGTCAGAGGTGGCGAAACCCGACAGGACTATAAAGATACCAGGCGTTTCC
CCCTGGAAGCTCCCTCGTGCGCTCTCCTGTTCCGACCCTGCCGCTTACCGGATACCTGTCCGCCTTTCTC
CCTTCGGGAAGCGTGGCGCTTTCTCATAGCTCACGCTGTAGGTATCTCAGTTCGGTGTAGGTCGTTCGCT
CCAAGCTGGGCTGTGTGCACGAACCCCCCGTTCAGCCCGACCGCTGCGCCTTATCCGGTAACTATCGTCT
TGAGTCCAACCCGGTAAGACACGACTTATCGCCACTGGCAGCAGCCACTGGTAACAGGATTAGCAGAGCG
AGGTATGTAGGCGGTGCTACAGAGTTCTTGAAGTGGTGGCCTAACTACGGCTACACTAGAAGGACAGTAT
TTGGTATCTGCGCTCTGCTGAAGCCAGTTACCTTCGGAAAAAGAGTTGGTAGCTCTTGATCCGGCAAACA
AACCACCGCTGGTAGCGGTGGTTTTTTTGTTTGCAAGCAGCAGATTACGCGCAGAAAAAAAGGATCTCAA
GAAGATCCTTTGATCTTTTCTACGGGGTCTGACGCTCAGTGGAACGAAAACTCACGTTAAGGGATTTTGG
TCATGAGATTATCAAAAAGGATCTTCACCTAGATCCTTTTAAATTAAAAATGAAGTTTTAAATCAATCTA
AAGTATATATGAGTAAACTTGGTCTGACAGTTACCAATGCTTAATCAGTGAGGCACCTATCTCAGCGATC
TGTCTATTTCGTTCATCCATAGTTGCCTGACTCCCCGTCGTGTAGATAACTACGATACGGGAGGGCTTAC
CATCTGGCCCCAGTGCTGCAATGATACCGCGAGACCCACGCTCACCGGCTCCAGATTTATCAGCAATAAA
CCAGCCAGCCGGAAGGGCCGAGCGCAGAAGTGGTCCTGCAACTTTATCCGCCTCCATCCAGTCTATTAAT
TGTTGCCGGGAAGCTAGAGTAAGTAGTTCGCCAGTTAATAGTTTGCGCAACGTTGTTGCCATTGCTGCAG
GCATCGTGGTGTCACGCTCGTCGTTTGGTATGGCTTCATTCAGCTCCGGTTCCCAACGATCAAGGCGAGT
TACATGATCCCCCATGTTGTGCAAAAAAGCGGTTAGCTCCTTCGGTCCTCCGATCGTTGTCAGAAGTAAG
TTGGCCGCAGTGTTATCACTCATGGTTATGGCAGCACTGCATAATTCTCTTACTGTCATGCCATCCGTAA
GATGCTTTTCTGTGACTGGTGAGTACTCAACCAAGTCATTCTGAGAATAGTGTATGCGGCGACCGAGTTG
CTCTTGCCCGGCGTCAACACGGGATAATACCGCGCCACATAGCAGAACTTTAAAAGTGCTCATCATTGGA
AAACGTTCTTCGGGGCGAAAACTCTCAAGGATCTTACCGCTGTTGAGATCCAGTTCGATGTAACCCACTC
GTGCACCCAACTGATCTTCAGCATCTTTTACTTTCACCAGCGTTTCTGGGTGAGCAAAAACAGGAAGGCA
AAATGCCGCAAAAAAGGGAATAAGGGCGACACGGAAATGTTGAATACTCATACTCTTCCTTTTTCAATAT
TATTGAAGCATTTATCAGGGTTATTGTCTCATGAGCGGATACATATTTGAATGTATTTAGAAAAATAAAC
AAATAGGGGTTCCGCGCACATTTCCCCGAAAAGTGCCACCTGACGTCTAAGAAACCATTATTATCATGAC
ATTAACCTATAAAAATAGGCGTATCACGAGGCCCTTTCGTCTTCAAGAATTAGCTTGGCCATTGCATACG
TTGTATCCATATCATAATATGTACATTTATATTGGCTCATGTCCAACATTACCGCCATGTTGACATTGAT
TATTGACTAGTTATTAATAGTAATCAATTACGGGGTCATTA
